>Addgene plasmid #246652 | pDonor AVIL-P2A-iCre | addgene full sequence | sequence record 492914 | Addgene NGS Result
TTGAGATCCTTTTTTTCTGCGCGTAATCTGCTGCTTGCAAACAAAAAAACCACCGCTACCAGCGGTGGTT
TGTTTGCCGGATCAAGAGCTACCAACTCTTTTTCCGAAGGTAACTGGCTTCAGCAGAGCGCAGATACCAA
ATACTGTTCTTCTAGTGTAGCCGTAGTTAGGCCACCACTTCAAGAACTCTGTAGCACCGCCTACATACCT
CGCTCTGCTAATCCTGTTACCAGTGGCTGCTGCCAGTGGCGATAAGTCGTGTCTTACCGGGTTGGACTCA
AGACGATAGTTACCGGATAAGGCGCAGCGGTCGGGCTGAACGGGGGGTTCGTGCACACAGCCCAGCTTGG
AGCGAACGACCTACACCGAACTGAGATACCTACAGCGTGAGCTATGAGAAAGCGCCACGCTTCCCGAAGG
GAGAAAGGCGGACAGGTATCCGGTAAGCGGCAGGGTCGGAACAGGAGAGCGCACGAGGGAGCTTCCAGGG
GGAAACGCCTGGTATCTTTATAGTCCTGTCGGGTTTCGCCACCTCTGACTTGAGCGTCGATTTTTGTGAT
GCTCGTCAGGGGGGCGGAGCCTATGGAAAAACGCCAGCAACGCGGCCTTTTTACGGTTCCTGGCCTTTTG
CTGGCCTTTTGCTCACATGTTCTTTCCTGCGTTATCCCCTGATTCTGTGGATAACCGTATTACCGCCATG
CATTAGTTATTAAACTTGTTTATTGCAGCTTATAATGGTTACAAATAAAGCAATAGCATCACAAATTTCA
CAAATAAAGCATTTTTTTCACTGCATTCTAGTTGTGGTTTGTCCAAACTCATCAATGTATCTGCACGGTG
GCTCATACCTGTAATCCCAGCACTTTGGGAGGGTGAGGTGGGTGGATCACGAGGTCAGGAGTTCGAGACT
GGCCTGGCCAATATGGTGAAACCCCGTCTGTACTAAAAATACAAAAATTAGCCAGGCGTGGTGGTGGGTG
CCTGTAGTCCCAGCTACTTGGGAGGCTGAGGGAGGAGAACTGCTTGAACCCGGGAGGCAGAGGTTGCAGT
GAGCCGAGATTGTGCCACTGTACTCCAGCCTGGGCCACAAAGCAAGAATCTGTCTCAAAAAAAAAAAAAA
AGAAAAGAAAAGAATAAATTTCTTTTCCCCTTGAAGAAGTTGATTTAGGCACAGACTCTGGACTCTGGAT
TTCCCACAATGTCTTATCTAGTCAACTCAAGTATCTGGACTACAATTTTCTTGAAAGCAAAGCCCATATA
TTAATAATCTTTACTTGTATATAAATATTCAATAAATCATTAAGTAAATGTGTAGAAGAATTTTATGCTC
AATAAGATCCACCCGATCATGCATTTGAAAATTTATGGGTAAAAATGGTAGTTACGGGCAGAAAACAAGG
AAAACCATAGCTCAATTTAGTTCTTCATTCTGCCAAAATTTGATGTCTGTAATTCATCCTTAATACATAA
CCCATTTATTGCCTTCTGGCAAGAAACTGGCGCTTGCTGGCACTGTGAGCGCAGTGAATCCAGTAAGCTT
CTGCCACAGGCCAAAATGGGACTCCCTGACCTGAAGAACACCTCTCCAATGAATAATTTAAATCTTTAAC
AGCCTTTCTGAGAAATTCATTCTACTTCCCTCTTCAAGGATCCACCTAGAACTCCCTCTTGCTCCAACTT
CCTCAACTTCTGTTGGCAATGATGTCATGTCTTCCTTCTAACTAGAAACTTTGTTTTCTCTCTTAGAATT
ACCTCTCTGAACAGGACTTTGTGTCTGTGTTTGGCATCACAAGAGGGCAATTTGCAGCTCTGCCTGGCTG
GAAACAGCTCCAAATGAAGAAAGAAAAGGGACTTTTCGGATCCGGAGCCACGAACTTCTCTCTGTTAAAG
CAAGCAGGAGACGTGGAAGAAAACCCCGGTCCTATGGTGCCCAAGAAGAAGAGGAAAGTCTCCAACCTGC
TGACTGTGCACCAAAACCTGCCTGCCCTCCCTGTGGATGCCACCTCTGATGAAGTCAGGAAGAACCTGAT
GGACATGTTCAGGGACAGGCAGGCCTTCTCTGAACACACCTGGAAGATGCTCCTGTCTGTGTGCAGATCC
TGGGCTGCCTGGTGCAAGCTGAACAACAGGAAATGGTTCCCTGCTGAACCTGAGGATGTGAGGGACTACC
TCCTGTACCTGCAAGCCAGAGGCCTGGCTGTGAAGACCATCCAACAGCACCTGGGCCAGCTCAACATGCT
GCACAGGAGATCTGGCCTGCCTCGCCCTTCTGACTCCAATGCTGTGTCCCTGGTGATGAGGAGAATCAGA
AAGGAGAATGTGGATGCTGGGGAGAGAGCCAAGCAGGCCCTGGCCTTTGAACGCACTGACTTTGACCAAG
TCAGATCCCTGATGGAGAACTCTGACAGATGCCAGGACATCAGGAACCTGGCCTTCCTGGGCATTGCCTA
CAACACCCTGCTGCGCATTGCCGAAATTGCCAGAATCAGAGTGAAGGACATCTCCCGCACCGATGGTGGG
AGAATGCTGATCCACATTGGCAGGACCAAGACCCTGGTGTCCACAGCTGGTGTGGAGAAGGCCCTGTCCC
TGGGGGTTACCAAGCTGGTGGAGAGATGGATCTCTGTGTCTGGTGTGGCTGATGACCCCAACAACTACCT
GTTCTGCCGGGTCAGAAAGAATGGTGTGGCTGCCCCTTCTGCCACCTCCCAACTGTCCACCCGGGCCCTG
GAAGGGATCTTTGAGGCCACCCACCGCCTGATCTATGGTGCCAAGGATGACTCTGGGCAGAGATACCTGG
CCTGGTCTGGCCACTCTGCCAGAGTGGGTGCTGCCAGGGACATGGCCAGGGCTGGTGTGTCCATCCCTGA
AATCATGCAGGCTGGTGGCTGGACCAATGTGAACATTGTGATGAACTACATCAGAAACCTGGACTCTGAG
ACTGGGGCCATGGTGAGGCTGCTCGAGGATGGGGACTAAAGCAAGAAGGCCTATACCTATTGCAAGGCCA
CAGAAAAGAGCAGATAGTGCCAATATCAGGAAATAATTTATCCACCAATTTCTGCCTGACATTCAGCTAC
TTAATTTAGATATAATAGAGTCTGCAAATCACGGCATGTTCTCCATTTTTTCTCATCCTTGCATTCCTTG
CTTGTTATATACCTAAAATGTTAACCATATAGTTTTTGGGTTTTGTGGCCCTCTAGCTAAAGCCTCAGCA
GAAAGCACTAAAACTGCATAAATCTGGAGAAATCAAAAGAAAGAGAACCAAAAAACAATGCTTAAAATGT
TTAATAACTTTATGTTTAATATTATACCAGGACCTACCTTTGTTTTCAATTTTAAGATGATTATTTCTAA
AATCTATTTAGCCTGTAAATCATTGAAATCATATATGCACTCCATAGGCAAAATCCAAATACCCAGATCT
GTAATGTGTCAAAGCATTTTTCACTTTTCAAATAAAGATACCTATAATGAACAAATGGAGTTATTTTCAG
TATTCTGGGTCTGCTTGTTACGGTAATTTTATGTTATACTTGAAGAAATGTTTCAGTACTGGGGAAGTAA
AGAGGCAATGTTAAGTGAGCTCTCTGGGTAACTGGACTACTCTAATTTCTGTTTCTGGCACAAGAATGTC
AAAATCTGCCTTACAGCTGGCCAGGAAACCTCAGTACCCACCCACCCACACATCATCCAAAAGAGAAATA
GGGGCATGTGTTATTAATTTCATTAAATGAGGCCAGAACCAGTGTGTCTACCACTGCAGAGCACCTTCAA
AGCATACTACAGACAATCACAAAGAAGAGAACCCACATTTTCCAGACAACTCTAGGTTTGAATCAATAAT
CCTAAAGAAATCCATGTGGCACAAGTAATATAACTAGGGAGGTTCCGAGGCAGAAGGGCGTAAATTGTAA
GCGTTAATATTTTGTTAAAATTCGCGTTAAATTTTTGTTAAATCAGCTCATTTTTTAACCAATAGGCCGA
AATCGGCAAAATCCCTTATAAATCAAAAGAATAGACCGAGATAGGGT
[37 nt withheld, positions 4038-4074]
AAAGAACGTGGACTCCAACGTCAAAGG
[49 nt withheld, positions 4102-4150]
T
[91 nt withheld, positions 4152-4242]
G
[124 nt withheld, positions 4244-4367]
CAGGTGGCACTTTTCGGGGAAATGTGCGCGGAACCCCTATTTGTTTATTTTTCTAAATACATTCAAATAT
GTATCCGCTCATGAGACAATAACCCTGATAAATGCTTCAATAATATTGAAAAAGGAAGAGTCCTGAGGCG
GAAAGAACCAGCTGTGGAATGTGTGTCAGTTAGGGTGTGGAAAGTCCCCAGGCTCCCCAGCAGGCAGAAG
TATGCAAAGCATGCATCTCAATTAGTCAGCAACCAGGTGTGGAAAGTCCCCAGGCTCCCCAGCAGGCAGA
AGTATGCAAAGCATGCATCTCAATTAGTCAGCAACCATAGTCCCGCCCCTAACTCCGCCCATCCCGCCCC
TAACTCCGCCCAGTTCCGCCCATTCTCCGCCCCATGGCTGACTAATTTTTTTTATTTATGCAGAGGCCGA
GGCCGCCTCGGCCTCTGAGCTATTCCAGAAGTAGTGAGGAGGCTTTTTTGGAGGCCTAGGCTTTTGCAAA
GATCGATCAAGAGACAGGATGAGGATCGTTTCGCATGATTGAACAAGATGGATTGCACGCAGGTTCTCCG
GCCGCTTGGGTGGAGAGGCTATTCGGCTATGACTGGGCACAACAGACAATCGGCTGCTCTGATGCCGCCG
TGTTCCGGCTGTCAGCGCAGGGGCGCCCGGTTCTTTTTGTCAAGACCGACCTGTCCGGTGCCCTGAATGA
ACTGCAAGACGAGGCAGCGCGGCTATCGTGGCTGGCCACGACGGGCGTTCCTTGCGCAGCTGTGCTCGAC
GTTGTCACTGAAGCGGGAAGGGACTGGCTGCTATTGGGCGAAGTGCCGGGGCAGGATCTCCTGTCATCTC
ACCTTGCTCCTGCCGAGAAAGTATCCATCATGGCTGATGCAATGCGGCGGCTGCATACGCTTGATCCGGC
TACCTGCCCATTCGACCACCAAGCGAAACATCGCATCGAGCGAGCACGTACTCGGATGGAAGCCGGTCTT
GTCGATCAGGATGATCTGGACGAAGAGCATCAGGGGCTCGCGCCAGCCGAACTGTTCGCCAGGCTCAAGG
CGAGCATGCCCGACGGCGAGGATCTCGTCGTGACCCATGGCGATGCCTGCTTGCCGAATATCATGGTGGA
AAATGGCCGCTTTTCTGGATTCATCGACTGTGGCCGGCTGGGTGTGGCGGACCGCTATCAGGACATAGCG
TTGGCTACCCGTGATATTGCTGAAGAGCTTGGCGGCGAATGGGCTGACCGCTTCCTCGTGCTTTACGGTA
TCGCCGCTCCCGATTCGCAGCGCATCGCCTTCTATCGCCTTCTTGACGAGTTCTTCTGAGCGGGACTCTG
GGGTTCGAAATGACCGACCAAGCGACGCCCAACCTGCCATCACGAGATTTCGATTCCACCGCCGCCTTCT
ATGAAAGGTTGGGCTTCGGAATCGTTTTCCGGGACGCCGGCTGGATGATCCTCCAGCGCGGGGATCTCAT
GCTGGAGTTCTTCGCCCACCCTAGGGGGAGGCTAACTGAAACACGGAAGGAGACAATACCGGAAGGAACC
CGCGCTATGACGGCAATAAAAAGACAGAATAAAACGCACGGTGTTGGGTCGTTTGTTCATAAACGCGGGG
TTCGGTCCCAGGGCTGGCACTCTGTCGATACCCCACCGAGACCCCATTGGGGCCAATACGCCCGCGTTTC
TTCCTTTTCCCCACCCCACCCCCCAAGTTCGGGTGAAGGCCCAGGGCTCGCAGCCAACGTCGGGGCGGCA
GGCCCTGCCATAGCCTCAGGTTACTCATATATACTTTAGATTGATTTAAAACTTCATTTTTAATTTAAAA
GGATCTAGGTGAAGATCCTTTTTGATAATCTCATGACCAAAATCCCTTAACGTGAGTTTTCGTTCCACTG
AGCGTCAGACCCCGTAGAAAAGATCAAAGGATCTTC
Features (pLannotate 1.2.2; 14 found; start..end, strand, type, name):
      1..589     +  rep_origin     ori: high-copy-number ColE1/pMB1/pBR322/pUC origin of replication
    713..794     +  polyA_signal   SV40 poly(A) signal: SV40 polyadenylation signal
    890..1096    -  CDS            C9orf85 (fragment): CI085_HUMAN - Experimental evidence at protein level: Swiss-Prot protein existence level 1. From Homo sapiens (Human).
   1108..1129    -  promoter       ADH1 promoter (fragment): S. cerevisiae ADH1; promoter for alcohol dehydrogenase 1
   1747..1857    +  CDS            AVIL (fragment): AVIL_HUMAN - Experimental evidence at protein level: Swiss-Prot protein existence level 1. Ca(2+)-regulated actin-binding protein which plays an important role in actin bundling (PubMed:29058690). May have a unique function in the morphogenesis of neuronal cells which form ganglia. Required for SREC1-mediated regulation of neurite-like outgrowth. Plays a role in regenerative sensory axon outgrowth and remodeling processes after peripheral injury in neonates. Involved in the formation of long fine actin-containing filopodia-like structures in fibroblast. Plays a role in ciliogenesis. In podocyt
   1867..1923    +  CDS            P2A: 2A peptide from porcine teschovirus-1 polyprotein Eukaryotic ribosomes fail to insert a peptide bond between the Gly and Pro residues, yielding separate polypeptides.
   1951..2976    +  CDS            cre: RECR_BPP1 - Experimental evidence at protein level: Swiss-Prot protein existence level 1. Catalyzes site-specific recombination between two 34-base- pair LOXP sites. Its role is to maintain the phage genome as a monomeric unit-copy plasmid in the lysogenic state. From Escherichia phage P1 (Bacteriophage P1).
   3939..4367    -  rep_origin     f1 ori (sequence partly withheld): f1 bacteriophage origin of replication; arrow indicates direction of (+) strand synthesis
   4394..4498    +  promoter       AmpR promoter: bla
   4500..4857    +  promoter       SV40 promoter: SV40 enhancer and early promoter
   4892..5686    +  CDS            NeoR/KanR: aminoglycoside phosphotransferase from Tn5; aph(3')-II (or nptII); confers resistance to neomycin, kanamycin, and G418 (Geneticin®)
   5707..5859    +  CDS            ble (fragment): BLE_KLEPN - Experimental evidence at protein level: Swiss-Prot protein existence level 1. Binding protein with a strong affinity to the bleomycin family of antibiotics. Binds to CL990; an antimitotic-antibiotic compound. From Klebsiella pneumoniae.
   5918..5965    +  polyA_signal   HSV TK poly(A) signal: herpes simplex virus thymidine kinase polyadenylation signal (Cole and Stacy, 1985)
   6056..6072    -  polyA_signal   bGH poly(A) signal (fragment): bovine growth hormone polyadenylation signal
