[The description below was written by a language model from this plasmid's Addgene catalogue record and pLannotate feature annotations shown in this document.]
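Description:
pDonor AVIL-P2A-iCre is a homology-directed repair donor plasmid for CRISPR/Cas9 editing of the human AVIL (advillin) locus. The catalogue lists pBluescript as the backbone. The sequenced 6.3 kb plasmid carries a high-copy ColE1/pUC-type origin and an f1 origin. It also has a dual-purpose NeoR/KanR cassette in which the Tn5 aminoglycoside phosphotransferase is preceded by both a bacterial (bla) promoter and the SV40 enhancer/early promoter, and is followed by an HSV TK polyadenylation signal. This arrangement gives kanamycin selection in E. coli, consistent with the recorded bacterial resistance, and G418 selection in mammalian cells. The marker lies in the backbone rather than immediately next to the knock-in cassette. The record does not say whether it falls within the homology regions or is meant to integrate.

The payload is a fragment of the AVIL coding sequence followed closely by a P2A peptide and a Cre coding sequence, described in the catalogue as iCre (a codon-improved Cre) taken from an earlier AAV iCre plasmid. No promoter is annotated upstream of the cassette, which is flanked by human AVIL homology regions. After targeted insertion, Cre should therefore be transcribed from the endogenous AVIL promoter as part of the AVIL message. Ribosomal skipping at P2A would then release it as a separate protein, so recombinase activity follows AVIL expression. The homology arms are mostly unannotated. Short hits such as the C9orf85, ADH1 promoter, ble and bGH fragments are probably incidental matches from automated annotation rather than functional parts. The associated publication concerns fluorescent human pluripotent stem cell reporters for somatic sensory neuron subtypes, which suggests the plasmid is used to build an AVIL-driven Cre line in hPSCs. The guide RNA and Cas9 are not on this plasmid and must be supplied separately.
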