Addgene plasmid #246652: pDonor AVIL-P2A-iCre
Purpose: Donor plasmid for Crispr/Cas9 gene editing of the human AVIL locus
Depositing lab: Joriene de Nooij. Depositing organization: Columbia University. Publication: Derivation and analysis of human somatic sensory neuron subtypes facilitated through fluorescent hPSC reporters. Malka-Gibor E, Oliver KM, Chen S, Garcia-Diaz A, Williams D, Henry JA, Akcan BT, Corneo B, de Nooij JC. Stem Cell Reports. 2026 Jan 2:102753. doi: 10.1016/j.stemcr.2025.102753. PubMed 41483810.
Backbone
  Vector backbone: pBluescript
  Backbone manufacturer: Stratagene
  Backbone size w/o insert (bp): 2958
  Vector type: Mammalian Expression, CRISPR
  Selectable markers: Neomycin (select with G418)
Growth in bacteria
  Bacterial resistance: Kanamycin, 50 μg/mL
  Growth temperature: 30°C
  Growth strain: DH5alpha
  Copy number: High Copy
Gene/Insert
  Gene/Insert name: P2A-iCre flanked by AVIL homology regions
  Species: H. sapiens (human), Synthetic
  Entrez Gene: AVIL (a.k.a. p92, DOC6, ADVIL, FLJ12386, MGC133244, DKFZp779O1812)
  Cloning method: Ligation Independent Cloning
Resource information
  A portion of this plasmid was derived from a plasmid made by: iCre; cloned from Addgene 51904: paavCAG-iCre, Druckmann et al Neuron. 2014 Feb 5;81(3):629-40.
Terms and licenses: Academic/Nonprofit Terms; Industry Terms: Not Available to Industry
How to cite: pDonor AVIL-P2A-iCre was a gift from Joriene de Nooij (Addgene plasmid # 246652 ; http://n2t.net/addgene:246652 ; RRID:Addgene_246652)
